LOCUS       Exported 4839 bp ds-DNA circular SYN 13-MAY-2021
DEFINITION  Gateway multi-site entry clone for second position 3x mEGFP
            (C-terminal tag). Introduced into the genome via homology-directed
            repair after an LR reaction with homology sequences..
ACCESSION   .
VERSION     .
KEYWORDS    pENTR-R4R3-3xmEGFP-C
SOURCE      synthetic DNA construct
  ORGANISM  synthetic DNA construct
REFERENCE   1 (bases 1 to 4839)
  AUTHORS   Mallett DR, Chang M, Cheng X, Bezanilla M
  TITLE     Efficient and modular CRISPR-Cas9 vector system for Physcomitrella
            patens.
  JOURNAL   Plant Direct. 2019 Sep 12;3(9):e00168. doi: 10.1002/pld3.168.
            eCollection 2019 Sep.
  PUBMED    31523744
REFERENCE   2 (bases 1 to 4839)
  AUTHORS   .
  TITLE     Direct Submission
  JOURNAL   Exported May 13, 2021 from SnapGene Server 1.1.58
            http://www.snapgene.com
FEATURES             Location/Qualifiers
     source          1..4839
                     /organism="synthetic DNA construct"
                     /mol_type="other DNA"
     primer_bind     92..109
                     /label=L4440
                     /note="L4440 vector, forward primer"
     terminator      268..295
                     /label=rrnB T2 terminator
                     /note="transcription terminator T2 from the E. coli rrnB
                     gene"
     terminator      387..473
                     /gene="Escherichia coli rrnB"
                     /label=rrnB T1 terminator
                     /note="transcription terminator T1 from the E. coli rrnB
                     gene"
     primer_bind     522..544
                     /label=M13/pUC Forward
                     /note="In lacZ gene"
     primer_bind     536..553
                     /label=M13 Forward
                     /note="In lacZ gene. Also called M13-F20 or M13 (-21)
                     Forward"
     primer_bind     537..553
                     /label=M13 fwd
                     /note="common sequencing primer, one of multiple similar
                     variants"
     protein_bind    complement(603..727)
                     /gene="mutant version of attR"
                     /label=attR4
                     /bound_moiety="LR Clonase(TM)"
                     /note="recombination site for the Gateway(R) LR reaction"
     CDS             735..1451
                     /codon_start=1
                     /product="enhanced GFP with monomerizing A206K mutation
                     (Zacharias et al., 2002)"
                     /label=mEGFP
                     /note="mammalian codon-optimized"
                     /translation="MVSKGEELFTGVVPILVELDGDVNGHKFSVSGEGEGDATYGKLTL
                     KFICTTGKLPVPWPTLVTTLTYGVQCFSRYPDHMKQHDFFKSAMPEGYVQERTIFFKDD
                     GNYKTRAEVKFEGDTLVNRIELKGIDFKEDGNILGHKLEYNYNSHNVYIMADKQKNGIK
                     VNFKIRHNIEDGSVQLADHYQQNTPIGDGPVLLPDNHYLSTQSKLSKDPNEKRDHMVLL
                     EFVTAAGITLGMDELYK"
     CDS             1458..2174
                     /codon_start=1
                     /product="enhanced GFP with monomerizing A206K mutation
                     (Zacharias et al., 2002)"
                     /label=mEGFP
                     /note="mammalian codon-optimized"
                     /translation="MVSKGEELFTGVVPILVELDGDVNGHKFSVSGEGEGDATYGKLTL
                     KFICTTGKLPVPWPTLVTTLTYGVQCFSRYPDHMKQHDFFKSAMPEGYVQERTIFFKDD
                     GNYKTRAEVKFEGDTLVNRIELKGIDFKEDGNILGHKLEYNYNSHNVYIMADKQKNGIK
                     VNFKIRHNIEDGSVQLADHYQQNTPIGDGPVLLPDNHYLSTQSKLSKDPNEKRDHMVLL
                     EFVTAAGITLGMDELYK"
     CDS             2181..2900
                     /codon_start=1
                     /product="enhanced GFP with monomerizing A206K mutation
                     (Zacharias et al., 2002)"
                     /label=mEGFP
                     /note="mammalian codon-optimized"
                     /translation="MVSKGEELFTGVVPILVELDGDVNGHKFSVSGEGEGDATYGKLTL
                     KFICTTGKLPVPWPTLVTTLTYGVQCFSRYPDHMKQHDFFKSAMPEGYVQERTIFFKDD
                     GNYKTRAEVKFEGDTLVNRIELKGIDFKEDGNILGHKLEYNYNSHNVYIMADKQKNGIK
                     VNFKIRHNIEDGSVQLADHYQQNTPIGDGPVLLPDNHYLSTQSKLSKDPNEKRDHMVLL
                     EFVTAAGITLGMDELYK"
     protein_bind    2902..3025
                     /gene="mutant version of attR"
                     /label=attR3
                     /bound_moiety="LR Clonase(TM)"
                     /note="recombination site for the Gateway(R) LR reaction"
     primer_bind     complement(3080..3099)
                     /label=T7
                     /note="T7 promoter, forward primer"
     promoter        complement(3081..3099)
                     /label=T7 promoter
                     /note="promoter for bacteriophage T7 RNA polymerase"
     primer_bind     complement(3104..3120)
                     /label=M13 rev
                     /note="common sequencing primer, one of multiple similar
                     variants"
     primer_bind     complement(3104..3120)
                     /label=M13 Reverse
                     /note="In lacZ gene. Also called M13-rev"
     primer_bind     complement(3222..3241)
                     /label=pENTR-R
                     /note="pENTR vectors, reverse primer"
     CDS             3233..4042
                     /codon_start=1
                     /gene="aph(3')-Ia"
                     /product="aminoglycoside phosphotransferase"
                     /label=KanR
                     /note="confers resistance to kanamycin in bacteria or G418
                     (Geneticin(R)) in eukaryotes"
                     /translation="MSHIQRETSRPRLNSNMDADLYGYKWARDNVGQSGATIYRLYGKP
                     DAPELFLKHGKGSVANDVTDEMVRLNWLTEFMPLPTIKHFIRTPDDAWLLTTAIPGKTA
                     FQVLEEYPDSGENIVDALAVFLRRLHSIPVCNCPFNSDRVFRLAQAQSRMNNGLVDASD
                     FDDERNGWPVEQVWKEMHKLLPFSPDSVVTHGDFSLDNLIFDEGKLIGCIDVGRVGIAD
                     RYQDLAILWNCLGEFSPSLQKRLFQKYGIDNPDMNKLQFHLMLDEFF"
     primer_bind     complement(3300..3319)
                     /label=Kan-R
                     /note="Kanamycin resistance gene, reverse primer"
     rep_origin      4189..4777
                     /direction=RIGHT
                     /label=ori
                     /note="high-copy-number ColE1/pMB1/pBR322/pUC origin of
                     replication"
     primer_bind     4678..4697
                     /label=pBR322ori-F
                     /note="pBR322 origin, forward primer"
ORIGIN
        1 ctttcctgcg ttatcccctg attctgtgga taaccgtatt accgcctttg agtgagctga
       61 taccgctcgc cgcagccgaa cgaccgagcg cagcgagtca gtgagcgagg aagcggaaga
      121 gcgcccaata cgcaaaccgc ctctccccgc gcgttggccg attcattaat gcagctggca
      181 cgacaggttt cccgactgga aagcgggcag tgagcgcaac gcaattaata cgcgtaccgc
      241 tagccaggaa gagtttgtag aaacgcaaaa aggccatccg tcaggatggc cttctgctta
      301 gtttgatgcc tggcagttta tggcgggcgt cctgcccgcc accctccggg ccgttgcttc
      361 acaacgttca aatccgctcc cggcggattt gtcctactca ggagagcgtt caccgacaaa
      421 caacagataa aacgaaaggc ccagtcttcc gactgagcct ttcgttttat ttgatgcctg
      481 gcagttccct actctcgcgt taacgctagc atggatgttt tcccagtcac gacgttgtaa
      541 aacgacggcc agtcttaagc tcgggcccct acaggtcact aataccatct aagtagttga
      601 ttcatagtga ctggatatgt tgtgttttac agtattatgt agtctgtttt ttatgcaaaa
      661 tctaatttaa tatattgata tttatatcat tttacgtttc tcgttcaact tttctataca
      721 aagttgaagg atccatggtg agcaagggcg aggagctgtt caccggggtg gtgcccatcc
      781 tggtcgagct ggacggcgac gtaaacggcc acaagttcag cgtgtccggc gagggcgagg
      841 gcgatgccac ctacggcaag ctgaccctga agttcatctg caccaccggc aagctgcccg
      901 tgccctggcc caccctcgtg accaccctga cctacggcgt gcagtgcttc agccgctacc
      961 ccgaccacat gaagcagcac gacttcttca agtccgccat gcccgaaggc tacgtccagg
     1021 agcgcaccat cttcttcaag gacgacggca actacaagac ccgcgccgag gtgaagttcg
     1081 agggcgacac cctggtgaac cgcatcgagc tgaagggcat cgacttcaag gaggacggca
     1141 acatcctggg gcacaagctg gagtacaact acaacagcca caacgtctat atcatggccg
     1201 acaagcagaa gaacggcatc aaggtgaact tcaagatccg ccacaacatc gaggacggca
     1261 gcgtgcagct cgccgaccac taccagcaga acacccccat cggcgacggc cccgtgctgc
     1321 tgcccgacaa ccactacctg agcacccagt ccaagcttag caaagacccc aacgagaagc
     1381 gcgatcacat ggtcctgctg gagttcgtga ccgccgccgg gatcactctc ggcatggacg
     1441 agctgtacaa gagatccatg gtgagcaagg gcgaggagct gttcaccggg gtggtgccca
     1501 tcctggtcga gctggacggc gacgtaaacg gccacaagtt cagcgtgtcc ggcgagggcg
     1561 agggcgatgc cacctacggc aagctgaccc tgaagttcat ctgcaccacc ggcaagctgc
     1621 ccgtgccctg gcccaccctc gtgaccaccc tgacctacgg cgtgcagtgc ttcagccgct
     1681 accccgacca catgaagcag cacgacttct tcaagtccgc catgcccgaa ggctacgtcc
     1741 aggagcgcac catcttcttc aaggacgacg gcaactacaa gacccgcgcc gaggtgaagt
     1801 tcgagggcga caccctggtg aaccgcatcg agctgaaggg catcgacttc aaggaggacg
     1861 gcaacatcct ggggcacaag ctggagtaca actacaacag ccacaacgtc tatatcatgg
     1921 ccgacaagca gaagaacggc atcaaggtga acttcaagat ccgccacaac atcgaggacg
     1981 gcagcgtgca gctcgccgac cactaccagc agaacacccc catcggcgac ggccccgtgc
     2041 tgctgcccga caaccactac ctgagcaccc agtccaagct tagcaaagac cccaacgaga
     2101 agcgcgatca catggtcctg ctggagttcg tgaccgccgc cgggatcact ctcggcatgg
     2161 acgagctgta caagagatcc atggtgagca agggcgagga gctgttcacc ggggtggtgc
     2221 ccatcctggt cgagctggac ggcgacgtaa acggccacaa gttcagcgtg tccggcgagg
     2281 gcgagggcga tgccacctac ggcaagctga ccctgaagtt catctgcacc accggcaagc
     2341 tgcccgtgcc ctggcccacc ctcgtgacca ccctgaccta cggcgtgcag tgcttcagcc
     2401 gctaccccga ccacatgaag cagcacgact tcttcaagtc cgccatgccc gaaggctacg
     2461 tccaggagcg caccatcttc ttcaaggacg acggcaacta caagacccgc gccgaggtga
     2521 agttcgaggg cgacaccctg gtgaaccgca tcgagctgaa gggcatcgac ttcaaggagg
     2581 acggcaacat cctggggcac aagctggagt acaactacaa cagccacaac gtctatatca
     2641 tggccgacaa gcagaagaac ggcatcaagg tgaacttcaa gatccgccac aacatcgagg
     2701 acggcagcgt gcagctcgcc gaccactacc agcagaacac ccccatcggc gacggccccg
     2761 tgctgctgcc cgacaaccac tacctgagca cccagtccaa gcttagcaaa gaccccaacg
     2821 agaagcgcga tcacatggtc ctgctggagt tcgtgaccgc cgccgggatc actctcggca
     2881 tggacgagct gtacaagtaa acaactttgt ataataaagt tgaacgagaa acgtaaaatg
     2941 atataaatat caatatatta aattagattt tgcataaaaa acagactaca taatactgta
     3001 aaacacaaca tatccagtca ctatgaatca actacttaga tggtattagt gacctgtact
     3061 gcagggcggc cgcgatatcc cctatagtga gtcgtattac atggtcatag ctgtttcctg
     3121 gcagctctgg cccgtgtctc aaaatctctg atgttacatt gcacaagata aaaatatatc
     3181 atcatgaaca ataaaactgt ctgcttacat aaacagtaat acaaggggtg ttatgagcca
     3241 tattcaacgg gaaacgtcga ggccgcgatt aaattccaac atggatgctg atttatatgg
     3301 gtataaatgg gctcgcgata atgtcgggca atcaggtgcg acaatctatc gcttgtatgg
     3361 gaagcccgat gcgccagagt tgtttctgaa acatggcaaa ggtagcgttg ccaatgatgt
     3421 tacagatgag atggtcagac taaactggct gacggaattt atgcctcttc cgaccatcaa
     3481 gcattttatc cgtactcctg atgatgcatg gttactcacc actgcgatcc ccggaaaaac
     3541 agcattccag gtattagaag aatatcctga ttcaggtgaa aatattgttg atgcgctggc
     3601 agtgttcctg cgccggttgc attcgattcc tgtttgtaat tgtcctttta acagcgatcg
     3661 cgtatttcgt ctcgctcagg cgcaatcacg aatgaataac ggtttggttg atgcgagtga
     3721 ttttgatgac gagcgtaatg gctggcctgt tgaacaagtc tggaaagaaa tgcataaact
     3781 tttgccattc tcaccggatt cagtcgtcac tcatggtgat ttctcacttg ataaccttat
     3841 ttttgacgag gggaaattaa taggttgtat tgatgttgga cgagtcggaa tcgcagaccg
     3901 ataccaggat cttgccatcc tatggaactg cctcggtgag ttttctcctt cattacagaa
     3961 acggcttttt caaaaatatg gtattgataa tcctgatatg aataaattgc agtttcattt
     4021 gatgctcgat gagtttttct aatcagaatt ggttaattgg ttgtaacact ggcagagcat
     4081 tacgctgact tgacgggacg gcgcaagctc atgaccaaaa tcccttaacg tgagttacgc
     4141 gtcgttccac tgagcgtcag accccgtaga aaagatcaaa ggatcttctt gagatccttt
     4201 ttttctgcgc gtaatctgct gcttgcaaac aaaaaaacca ccgctaccag cggtggtttg
     4261 tttgccggat caagagctac caactctttt tccgaaggta actggcttca gcagagcgca
     4321 gataccaaat actgttcttc tagtgtagcc gtagttaggc caccacttca agaactctgt
     4381 agcaccgcct acatacctcg ctctgctaat cctgttacca gtggctgctg ccagtggcga
     4441 taagtcgtgt cttaccgggt tggactcaag acgatagtta ccggataagg cgcagcggtc
     4501 gggctgaacg gggggttcgt gcacacagcc cagcttggag cgaacgacct acaccgaact
     4561 gagataccta cagcgtgagc tatgagaaag cgccacgctt cccgaaggga gaaaggcgga
     4621 caggtatccg gtaagcggca gggtcggaac aggagagcgc acgagggagc ttccaggggg
     4681 aaacgcctgg tatctttata gtcctgtcgg gtttcgccac ctctgacttg agcgtcgatt
     4741 tttgtgatgc tcgtcagggg ggcggagcct atggaaaaac gccagcaacg cggccttttt
     4801 acggttcctg gccttttgct ggccttttgc tcacatgtt
//
