[The description below was written by a language model from this plasmid's Addgene catalogue record and the feature table of its GenBank file.]
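Description:
pENTR-R4R3-3xmEGFP-C is a MultiSite Gateway entry clone built on the Invitrogen pDONR221-P4rP3r backbone. It is the middle (second-position) module in a three-fragment LR reaction and belongs to a modular CRISPR-Cas9 vector system developed for the moss Physcomitrella patens. The 4,839 bp circular plasmid is maintained in E. coli at high copy through a ColE1/pUC-type origin and is selected with kanamycin via the aph(3')-Ia aminoglycoside phosphotransferase gene. The rrnB T1 and T2 transcription terminators lie upstream of the cloning region and insulate it from read-through transcription. M13 forward and reverse priming sites flank the insert for sequencing, and a backbone T7 promoter sits just beyond the attR3 side.

The payload is three tandem copies of mEGFP, the enhanced GFP carrying the monomerizing A206K mutation and annotated as mammalian codon-optimized. The copies are arranged head to tail with only short gaps between them, consistent with a single triple-fluorophore tag, and the cassette is bracketed by attR4 and attR3 recombination sites. No promoter or terminator for plant expression is annotated around the cassette. This fits its role as a knock-in tag rather than a stand-alone expression unit.

In use, the plasmid is recombined by LR Clonase with first- and third-position entry clones that carry homology sequences from the target locus. The result is a donor template in which the 3xmEGFP coding sequence is flanked by homology arms. After Cas9 cleavage, homology-directed repair inserts the tag in frame at the C-terminus of the gene of interest, so the fusion protein is expressed under native regulation. The triple tag presumably gives a brighter signal for imaging. The record does not specify the homology arms or the destination vector, which are supplied by the user.
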