Addgene plasmid #113751: pENTR-R4R3-3xmEGFP-C
Purpose: Gateway multi-site entry clone for second position 3x mEGFP (C-terminal tag). Introduced into the genome via homology-directed repair after an LR reaction with homology sequences.
Depositing lab: Magdalena Bezanilla. Depositing organization: Dartmouth College and Medical School. Publication: Efficient and modular CRISPR-Cas9 vector system for Physcomitrella patens. Mallett DR, Chang M, Cheng X, Bezanilla M. Plant Direct. 2019 Sep 12;3(9):e00168. doi: 10.1002/pld3.168. eCollection 2019 Sep. PubMed 31523744.
Backbone
  Vector backbone: pDONR221-P4rP3r
  Backbone manufacturer: Invitrogen
  Backbone size w/o insert (bp): 2540
  Vector type: CRISPR ; Gateway Entry Vector
Growth in bacteria
  Bacterial resistance: Kanamycin, 50 μg/mL
  Growth temperature: 37°C
  Growth strain: DH5alpha
  Copy number: High Copy
Gene/Insert
  Gene/Insert name: mEGFP-mEGFP-mEGFP
  Insert size (bp): 2175
  Tag / fusion protein: 3xmEGFP (C terminal on insert)
  Cloning method: Gateway Cloning
  Sequencing primers: 5′ M13 Forward; 3′ M13 Reverse
Terms and licenses: Academic/Nonprofit Terms; Industry Terms: Not Available to Industry
Depositor comments: Second position vector for three-way Gateway LR reaction to insert C-terminal mEGFP-mEGFP-mEGFP at your locus of interest.
How to cite: pENTR-R4R3-3xmEGFP-C was a gift from Magdalena Bezanilla (Addgene plasmid # 113751 ; http://n2t.net/addgene:113751 ; RRID:Addgene_113751)
